>Addgene plasmid #186814 | pCAG-MCS-TurboID-3xFLAG | addgene full sequence | sequence record 368304 | Addgene NGS Result
GAGCTCATCGATACTCGACATTGATTATTGACTAGTTATTAATAGTAATCAATTACGGGGTCATTAGTTC
ATAGCCCATATATGGAGTTCCGCGTTACATAACTTACGGTAAATGGCCCGCCTGGCTGACCGCCCAACGA
CCCCCGCCCATTGACGTCAATAATGACGTATGTTCCCATAGTAACGCCAATAGGGACTTTCCATTGACGT
CAATGGGTGGAGTATTTACGGTAAACTGCCCACTTGGCAGTACATCAAGTGTATCATATGCCAAGTACGC
CCCCTATTGACGTCAATGACGGTAAATGGCCCGCCTGGCATTATGCCCAGTACATGACCTTATGGGACTT
TCCTACTTGGCAGTACATCTACGTATTAGTCATCGCTATTACCATGGTCGAGGTGAGCCCCACGTTCTGC
TTCACTCTCCCCATCTCCCCCCCCTCCCCACCCCCAATTTTGTATTTATTTATTTTTTAATTATTTTGTG
CAGCGATGGGGGCGGGGGGGGGGGGGGNSGCGCGCCRGGSGGGGSGGGGSGGGGSGRGGGGGGGGGSGGG
GSGRGGCGGRGAGGKGCGGCGGCAGCCAATCAGAGCGGCGCGCTCCGAAAGTTTCCTTTTATGGCGAGGC
GGCGGCGGCGGCGGCCCTATAAAAAGCGAAGCGCGCGGCGGGCGGGAGTCGCTGCGCGCTGCCTTCGCCC
CGTGCCCCGCTCCGCCGCCGCCTCGCGCCGCCCGCCCCGGCTCTGACTGACCGCGTTACTCCCACAGGTG
AGCGGGCGGGACGGCCCTTCTCCTCCGGGCTGTAATTAGCGCTTGGTTTAATGACGGCTTGTTTCTTTTC
TGTGGCTGCGTGAAAGCCTTGAGGGGCTCCGGGAGGGCCCTTTGTGCGGGGGGAGCGGCTCGGGGGGTGC
GTGCGTGTGTGTGTGCGTGGGGAGCGCCGCGTGCGGCTCCGCGCTGCCCGGCGGCTGTGAGCGCTGCGGG
CGCGGCGCGGGGCTTTGTGCGCTCCGCAGTGTGCGCGAGGGGAGCGCGGCCGGGGGCGGTGCCCCGCGGT
GCGGGGGGGGCTGCGAGGGGAACAAAGGCTGCGTGCGGGGTGTGTGCGTGGGGGGGTGAGCAGGGGGTGT
GGGCGCGTCGGTCGGGCTGCAACCCCCCCTGCACCCCCCTCCCCGAGTTGCTGAGCACGGCCCGGCTTCG
GGTGCGGGGCTCCGTACGGGGCGTGGCGCGGGGCTCGCCGTGCCGGGCGGGGGGTGGCGGCAGGTGGGGG
TGCCGGGCGGGGCGGGGCCGCCTCGGGCCGGGGRGGGCTCGGGGGAGGGGCGCGGCGGCCCCCGGAGCGC
CGGCGGCTGTCGAGGCGCGGCGAGCCGCAGCCATTGCCTTTTATGGTAATCGTGCGAGAGGGCGCAGGGA
CTTCCTTTGTCCCAAATCTGTGCGGAGCCGAAATCTGGGAGGCGCCGCCGCACCCCCTCTAGCGGGCGCG
GGGCGAAGCGGTGCGGCGCCGGCAGGAAGGAAATGGGCGGGGAGGGCCTTCGTGCGTCGCCGCGCCGCCG
TCCCCTTCTCCCTCTCCAGCCTCGGGGCTGTCCGCGGGGGGACGGCTGCCTTCGGGGGGGACGGGGCAGG
GCGGGGTTCGGCTTCTGGCGTGTGACCGGCGGCTCTAGCCTCTGCTAACCATGTTCATGCCTTCTTCTTT
TTCCTACAGCTCCTGGGCAACGTGCTGGTTATTGTGCTGTCTCATCATTTTGGCAAATCTAGAGGATCCC
TGCAGGAATTCGATATCAAGCTTGTCGACGCGGCCGCGAAAGACAATACTGTGCCTCTGAAGCTGATCGC
TCTCCTGGCTAATGGCGAGTTCCATAGTGGCGAACAGCTGGGAGAAACCCTGGGCATGTCCAGGGCCGCT
ATCAACAAGCACATTCAGACTCTGCGCGACTGGGGCGTGGACGTGTTCACCGTGCCCGGAAAGGGCTACT
CTCTGCCCGAGCCTATCCCGCTGCTGAACGCTAAACAGATTCTGGGACAGCTGGACGGCGGGAGCGTGGC
AGTCCTGCCTGTGGTCGACTCCACCAATCAGTACCTGCTGGATCGAATCGGCGAGCTGAAGAGTGGGGAT
GCTTGCATTGCAGAATATCAGCAGGCAGGGAGAGGAAGCAGAGGGAGGAAATGGTTCTCTCCTTTTGGAG
CTAACCTGTACCTGAGTATGTTTTGGCGCCTGAAGCGGGGACCAGCAGCAATCGGCCTGGGCCCGGTCAT
CGGAATTGTCATGGCAGAAGCGCTGCGAAAGCTGGGAGCAGACAAGGTGCGAGTCAAATGGCCCAATGAC
CTGTATCTGCAGGATAGAAAGCTGGCAGGCATCCTGGTGGAGCTGGCCGGAATAACAGGCGATGCTGCAC
AGATCGTCATTGGCGCCGGGATTAACGTGGCTATGAGGCGCGTGGAGGAAAGCGTGGTCAATCAGGGCTG
GATCACACTGCAGGAAGCAGGGATTAACCTGGACAGGAATACTCTGGCCGCTACGCTGATCCGAGAGCTG
CGGGCAGCCCTGGAACTGTTCGAGCAGGAAGGCCTGGCTCCATATCTGCCACGGTGGGAGAAGCTGGATA
ACTTCATCAATAGACCCGTGAAGCTGATCATTGGGGACAAAGAGATTTTCGGGATTAGCCGGGGGATTGA
TAAACAGGGAGCCCTGCTGCTGGAACAGGACGGAGTTATCAAACCCTGGATGGGCGGAGAAATCAGTCTG
CGGTCTGCCGAAAAGGCTAGCGGGGGCGGGGACTACAAAGACCATGACGGTGATTATAAAGATCATGACA
TTGATTACAAGGATGACGATGACAAGTAGCTCGAGACTCCTCAGGTGCAGGCTGCCTATCAGAAGGTGGT
GGCTGGTGTGGCCAATGCCCTGGCTCACAAATACCACTGAGATCTTTTTCCCTCTGCCAAAAATTATGGG
GACATCATGAAGCCCCTTGAGCATCTGACTTCTGGCTAATAAAGGAAATTTATTTTCATTGCAATAGTGT
GTTGGAATTTTTTGTGTCTCTCACTCGGAAGGACATATGGGAGGGCAAATCATTTAAAACATCAGAATGA
GTATTTGGTTTAGAGTTTGGCAACATATGCCCATATGCTGGCTGCCATGAACAAAGGTTGGCTATAAAGA
GGTCATCAGTATATGAAACAGCCCCCTGCTGTCCATTCCTTATTCCATAGAAAAGCCTTGACTTGAGGTT
AGATTTTTTTTATATTTTGTTTTGTGTTATTTTTTTCTTTAACATCCCTAAAATTTTCCTTACATGTTTT
ACTAGCCAGATTTTTCCTCCTCTCCTGACTACTCCCAGTCATAGCTGTCCCTCTTCTCTTATGAAGATCC
CTCGACTTAATTAAGGTACCCAATTCGCCCTATAGTGAGTCGTATTACGCGCGCTCACTGGCCGTCGTTT
TACAACGTCGTGACTGGGAAAACCCTGGCGTTACCCAACTTAATCGCCTTGCAGCACATCCCCCTTTCGC
CAGCTGGCGTAATAGCGAAGAGGCCCGCACCGATCGCCCTTCCCAACAGTTGCGCAGCCTGAATGGCGAA
TGGG
[124 nt withheld, positions 3575-3698]
C
[91 nt withheld, positions 3700-3790]
A
[49 nt withheld, positions 3792-3840]
CCTTTGACGTTGGAGTCCACGTTCTTT
[37 nt withheld, positions 3868-3904]
ACCCTATCTCGGTCTATTCTTTTGATTTATAAGGGATTTTGCCGATTTCGGCCTATTGGTTAAAAAATGA
GCTGATTTAACAAAAATTTAACGCGAATTTTAACAAAATATTAACGCTTACAATTTAGGTGGCACTTTTC
GGGGAAATGTGCGCGGAACCCCTATTTGTTTATTTTTCTAAATACATTCAAATATGTATCCGCTCATGAG
ACAATAACCCTGATAAATGCTTCAATAATATTGAAAAAGGAAGAGTATGAGTATTCAACATTTCCGTGTC
GCCCTTATTCCCTTTTTTGCGGCATTTTGCCTTCCTGTTTTTGCTCACCCAGAAACGCTGGTGAAAGTAA
AAGATGCTGAAGATCAGTTGGGTGCACGAGTGGGTTACATCGAACTGGATCTCAACAGCGGTAAGATCCT
TGAGAGTTTTCGCCCCGAAGAACGTTTTCCAATGATGAGCACTTTTAAAGTTCTGCTATGTGGCGCGGTA
TTATCCCGTATTGACGCCGGGCAAGAGCAACTCGGTCGCCGCATACACTATTCTCAGAATGACTTGGTTG
AGTACTCACCAGTCACAGAAAAGCATCTTACGGATGGCATGACAGTAAGAGAATTATGCAGTGCTGCCAT
AACCATGAGTGATAACACTGCGGCCAACTTACTTCTGACAACGATCGGAGGACCGAAGGAGCTAACCGCT
TTTTTGCACAACATGGGGGATCATGTAACTCGCCTTGATCGTTGGGAACCGGAGCTGAATGAAGCCATAC
CAAACGACGAGCGTGACACCACGATGCCTGTAGCAATGGCAACAACGTTGCGCAAACTATTAACTGGCGA
ACTACTTACTCTAGCTTCCCGGCAACAATTAATAGACTGGATGGAGGCGGATAAAGTTGCAGGACCACTT
CTGCGCTCGGCCCTTCCGGCTGGCTGGTTTATTGCTGATAAATCTGGAGCCGGTGAGCGTGGGTCTCGCG
GTATCATTGCAGCACTGGGGCCAGATGGTAAGCCCTCCCGTATCGTAGTTATCTACACGACGGGGAGTCA
GGCAACTATGGATGAACGAAATAGACAGATCGCTGAGATAGGTGCCTCACTGATTAAGCATTGGTAACTG
TCAGACCAAGTTTACTCATATATACTTTAGATTGATTTAAAACTTCATTTTTAATTTAAAAGGATCTAGG
TGAAGATCCTTTTTGATAATCTCATGACCAAAATCCCTTAACGTGAGTTTTCGTTCCACTGAGCGTCAGA
CCCCGTAGAAAAGATCAAAGGATCTTCTTGAGATCCTTTTTTTCTGCGCGTAATCTGCTGCTTGCAAACA
AAAAAACCACCGCTACCAGCGGTGGTTTGTTTGCCGGATCAAGAGCTACCAACTCTTTTTCCGAAGGTAA
CTGGCTTCAGCAGAGCGCAGATACCAAATACTGTTCTTCTAGTGTAGCCGTAGTTAGGCCACCACTTCAA
GAACTCTGTAGCACCGCCTACATACCTCGCTCTGCTAATCCTGTTACCAGTGGCTGCTGCCAGTGGCGAT
AAGTCGTGTCTTACCGGGTTGGACTCAAGACGATAGTTACCGGATAAGGCGCAGCGGTCGGGCTGAACGG
GGGGTTCGTGCACACAGCCCAGCTTGGAGCGAACGACCTACACCGAACTGAGATACCTACAGCGTGAGCT
ATGAGAAAGCGCCACGCTTCCCGAAGGGAGAAAGGCGGACAGGTATCCGGTAAGCGGCAGGGTCGGAACA
GGAGAGCGCACGAGGGAGCTTCCAGGGGGAAACGCCTGGTATCTTTATAGTCCTGTCGGGTTTCGCCACC
TCTGACTTGAGCGTCGATTTTTGTGATGCTCGTCAGGGGGGCGGAGCCTATGGAAAAACGCCAGCAACGC
GGCCTTTTTACGGTTCCTGGCCTTTTGCTGGCCTTTTGCTCACATGTTCTTTCCTGCGTTATCCCCTGAT
TCTGTGGATAACCGTATTACCGCCTTTGAGTGAGCTGATACCGCTCGCCGCAGCCGAACGACCGAGCGCA
GCGAGTCAGTGAGCGAGGAAGCGGAAGAGCGCCCAATACGCAAACCGCCTCTCCCCGCGCGTTGGCCGAT
TCATTAATGCAGCTGGCACGACAGGTTTCCCGACTGGAAAGCGGGCAGTGAGCGCAACGCAATTAATGTG
AGTTAGCTCACTCATTAGGCACCCCAGGCTTTACACTTTATGCTTCCGGCTCGTATGTTGTGTGGAATTG
TGAGCGGATAACAATTTCACACAGGAAACAGCTATGACCATGATTACGCCAAGCGCGCAATTAACCCTCA
CTAAAGGGAACAAAAGCTG
Features (pLannotate 1.2.2; 18 found; start..end, strand, type, name):
     17..396     +  enhancer       CMV enhancer: human cytomegalovirus immediate early enhancer
    675..1689    +  intron         chimeric intron: chimera between introns from chicken β-actin and rabbit β-globin
   1750..1778    +  misc_feature   MCS (fragment): pBluescript multiple cloning site
   1788..2745    +  CDS            TurboID (fragment): mutant of the E. coli biotin ligase BioID engineered for improved catalytic efficiency (Branon et al., 2018)
   2761..2826    +  CDS            3xFLAG: three tandem FLAG® epitope tags, followed by an enterokinase cleavage site
   2836..2907    +  CDS            HBB (fragment): HBB_PONPY - Experimental evidence at transcript level: Swiss-Prot protein existence level 2. Involved in oxygen transport from the lung to the various peripheral tissues. From Pongo pygmaeus (Bornean orangutan).
   2978..3033    +  polyA_signal   β-globin poly(A) signal: rabbit β-globin polyadenylation signal (Gil and Proudfoot, 1987)
   3389..3407    -  promoter       T7 promoter: promoter for bacteriophage T7 RNA polymerase
   3415..3570    +  CDS            lacZα (fragment): LacZα fragment of β-galactosidase; lacZ fragment
   3575..4003    +  rep_origin     f1 ori (sequence partly withheld): f1 bacteriophage origin of replication; arrow indicates direction of (+) strand synthesis
   4056..4160    +  promoter       AmpR promoter: bla
   4161..5021    +  CDS            AmpR: β-lactamase; bla; confers resistance to ampicillin, carbenicillin, and related antibiotics
   5192..5780    +  rep_origin     ori: high-copy-number ColE1/pMB1/pBR322/pUC origin of replication
   5963..6055    +  CDS            lacI (fragment): lac repressor; lacI; The lac repressor binds to the lac operator to inhibit transcription in E. coli. This inhibition can be relieved by adding lactose or isopropyl-β-D-thiogalactopyranoside (IPTG).
   6068..6089    +  protein_bind   CAP binding site: CAP binding activates transcription in the presence of cAMP. E. coli catabolite activator protein
   6104..6134    +  promoter       lac promoter: promoter for the E. coli lac operon
   6142..6158    +  protein_bind   lac operator: The lac repressor binds to the lac operator to inhibit transcription in E. coli. This inhibition can be relieved by adding lactose or isopropyl-β-D-thiogalactopyranoside (IPTG). lac repressor encoded by lacI
   6203..6221    +  promoter       T3 promoter: promoter for bacteriophage T3 RNA polymerase
