[The description below was written by a language model from this plasmid's Addgene catalogue record and pLannotate feature annotations shown in this document.]
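Description:
pCAG-MCS-TurboID-3xFLAG is an empty mammalian expression backbone built on pCAG1.1 and designed for making C-terminal fusions of a protein of interest to the TurboID biotin ligase. It is maintained in E. coli through a high-copy ColE1/pUC-type origin and selected with ampicillin via the β-lactamase gene. An f1 origin, T3 and T7 promoters, and lac promoter/operator and lacZα remnants reflect a pBluescript-type cloning vector ancestry and play no role in the mammalian cassette. No mammalian selection marker is annotated.

The expression unit is driven by the CAG promoter, seen in the feature table as the CMV immediate-early enhancer followed by the chicken β-actin/rabbit β-globin chimeric intron. Downstream lies a short multiple cloning site fragment, then the TurboID coding sequence, a 3xFLAG epitope tag, and a rabbit β-globin polyadenylation signal; the small "HBB" hit just before the poly(A) signal most likely represents residual β-globin sequence from that 3′ region rather than an intended coding element. A gene cloned in frame into the MCS by restriction enzyme cloning is therefore expressed as an insert-TurboID-3xFLAG fusion, with the FLAG tag allowing detection or immunoprecipitation.

The catalogue purpose line refers to a BioID2 fusion, but the plasmid name, tag field and sequence annotation all indicate TurboID, an engineered E. coli biotin ligase with improved catalytic efficiency. The 6,233 nt sequenced record is also larger than the listed 5,182 bp backbone size, which may reflect the added TurboID-3xFLAG module. The construct is intended for proximity-dependent biotin labelling, and the associated publication applied this approach to find proteins associated with TESMIN in testicular germ cells.
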