Addgene plasmid #186814: pCAG-MCS-TurboID-3xFLAG
Purpose: (Empty Backbone) CAG promoter-driven expression of BioID2-fused protein (C terminus)
Depositing lab: Masahito Ikawa. Depositing organization: The University of Osaka. Publication: Proximity-dependent biotin labeling in testicular germ cells identified TESMIN-associated proteins. Oura S, Ninomiya A, Sugihara F, Matzuk MM, Ikawa M. Sci Rep. 2022 Dec 23;12(1):22198. doi: 10.1038/s41598-022-26501-7. PubMed 36564444.
Backbone
  Vector backbone: pCAG1.1
  Backbone manufacturer: Masahito Ikawa
  Backbone size (bp): 5182
  Vector type: Mammalian Expression
  Promoter: CAG promoter
  Tag / fusion protein: TurboID-3xFLAG (C terminal on insert)
Growth in bacteria
  Bacterial resistance: Ampicillin, 100 μg/mL
  Growth temperature: 37°C
  Growth strain: DH5alpha
  Copy number: High Copy
Gene/Insert
  Cloning method: Restriction Enzyme
  Sequencing primers: 5′ 5'-gccttcttctttttcctacagc-3'; 3′ 5'-ccagctgttcgccactatgg-3'
Terms and licenses: Academic/Nonprofit Terms; Industry Terms: Not Available to Industry
How to cite: pCAG-MCS-TurboID-3xFLAG was a gift from Masahito Ikawa (Addgene plasmid # 186814 ; http://n2t.net/addgene:186814 ; RRID:Addgene_186814)
